Addgene plasmid #59651: pGEM-T Dmel Or42a
Purpose: Probe for Drosophila melanogaster Or42a expression
Depositing lab: Richard Axel & Leslie Vosshall. Depositing organization: Columbia University. Publication: A spatial map of olfactory receptor expression in the Drosophila antenna. Vosshall LB, Amrein H, Morozov PS, Rzhetsky A, Axel R. Cell. 1999 Mar 5;96(5):725-36. 10.1016/S0092-8674(00)80582-6 PubMed 10089887.
Backbone
  Vector backbone: pGEM-T
  Backbone manufacturer: Promega
  Backbone size w/o insert (bp): 3000
  Vector type: Bacterial Expression
Growth in bacteria
  Bacterial resistance: Ampicillin, 100 μg/mL
  Growth temperature: 37°C
  Growth strain: DH5alpha
  Copy number: High Copy
Gene/Insert
  Gene/Insert name: Or42a
  Species: D. melanogaster (fly)
  Insert size (bp): 1200
  Entrez Gene: Or42a (a.k.a. Dmel_CG17250, 41E.2, 42a, CG17250, DOR117, Dmel\CG17250, OR42a, Or42A)
  Cloning method: Unknown
  Sequencing primers: 5′ M13-F20; 3′ M13-Rev
Terms and licenses: Academic/Nonprofit Terms; Industry Terms: Not Available to Industry
Depositor comments: source: Genomic DNA
How to cite: pGEM-T Dmel Or42a was a gift from Richard Axel & Leslie Vosshall (Addgene plasmid # 59651 ; http://n2t.net/addgene:59651 ; RRID:Addgene_59651)
