[The description below was written by a language model from this plasmid's Addgene catalogue record.]
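Description:
pGEM-T Dmel Or42a is a small bacterial cloning plasmid built on the commercial pGEM-T backbone (about 3 kb), a vector designed for direct cloning of PCR products. It is maintained at high copy number in standard E. coli cloning strains and selected with ampicillin. Although it is catalogued as a bacterial expression vector, its stated purpose is to serve as a template for a probe, not to produce protein.

The insert is an approximately 1.2 kb fragment of the Drosophila melanogaster odorant receptor gene Or42a (CG17250). The depositor notes that it was derived from genomic DNA rather than cDNA, so it may include intronic sequence. The record does not state the cloning method, the exact boundaries of the fragment, or its orientation in the vector. M13 forward and reverse primers are listed for sequencing across the insert from either side. pGEM-T vectors generally carry opposing T7 and SP6 phage RNA polymerase promoters flanking the cloning site, which allow in vitro transcription of labelled sense or antisense riboprobes. No feature table is provided here to confirm these elements or to show which promoter would give the antisense strand.

The plasmid is intended as a probe for detecting Or42a expression, and it comes from work that mapped the spatial distribution of olfactory receptor transcripts in Drosophila olfactory tissue. The typical application would be RNA in situ hybridization to identify the sensory neurons that express this receptor.
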