>Addgene plasmid #59651 | pGEM-T Dmel Or42a | addgene partial sequence | sequence record 96220 | M13pUC-Fwd 5'-CCCAGTCACGACGTTGTAAAACG-3'
TGTAATACGACTCACTATAGGGCGAATTGGGCCCGACGTCGCATGCTCCCGGCCGCCATGGCCGCGGGAT
TAAGGGCACATCTGCTTACACTGATGTTAGTTCCCACAGATATTGGAAACACGTTCATAGCCATGAAGGT
TATAGGCTGCTGCAGTTTCTGTAGGAAGTACATGAGTGTCTTTTGGTATCGTTTCTCCTCATCAATCCAG
TTTGACTGAAACAGGGCATCGGCCAGCTTGTAGCAGTCTTCTGTGAGATAATTGCACAATATGCAGAAGG
GAGTCGTCTCTAGAAGCACTGCGGCCATAAACGAGAGCGCTGCGATGGCCGATCCCAAGTTGGCGAACAG
GACAATGTTAATTAGGGTAAAGCCCAGCACCAACCCCACAACCAAGAATTGCACGAAGATGGTACCAGAA
ATAACAGGACGCAGGCAGTCAACAAATCTGTAAAAGAGGTCATGGTATTGAAAAAGGTTGCCACATTTTA
AGGGTAAATATATTTTCGACCAGGATCACAAATCAAGTCGATCTAGCCCAACAGAAAATAAGTTTTGTCC
CAAAAAAGTGCGTGAATTTTCCACAGTGCACCCTAATTTATATTTATATGTACATTATTTCCGTTTACTC
ACCGCAAAATTACTTTGTGATCTTGTATGCACTGAACCAATCGTTCATATTTCTGCTCCTGGCTTTCATA
AGGATAAGTTCCCAAACGTCGAAGGCGCTCCGCGAAGATCGACATGTGGGCACGCAGGACCAAAACGAAA
TTGACTGGGTAGCAATCAACGCAAACGTCCTGGAAGCAGGCGCCAGCCATGGCGAAGTATTCCAGACCGG
CCTGCAGAGCTAGATGCAGAGTGCTAGATCGCCAGTCCAGAAAAGGGTAGTAATTTTGGTACGGTGGCCT
TCCAATGAAGATCGCCGACAGAAACGTATTAGTGGCATAAACCATGTAGACTGCCATGAAAAAGAAGAAT
ATACGGTTACTGAGGGAGACAGCGCGATGAATCTGAAGACGCTCTCCGGGGTCTGTGATACGCCTATCCA
TCTCGTC
