>Addgene plasmid #59651 | pGEM-T Dmel Or42a | addgene partial sequence | sequence record 96223 | M13pUC-Rev 5'-AGCGGATAACAATTTCACACAGG-3'
TGACCATGATTACGCCAAGCTATTTAGGTGACACTATAGAATACTCAAGCTATGCATCCAACGCGTTGGG
AGCTCTCCCATATGGTCGACCTGCAGGCGGCCGCACTAGTGATTATGGATCTGCGAAGGTGGTTTCCGAC
CTTGTACACCCAGTCGAAGGATTCGCCAGTTCGCTCCCGAGACGCGACCCTGTACCTCCTACGCTGCGTC
TTCTTAATGGGCGTCCGCAAGCCACCTGCCAAGTTTTTCGTGGCCTACGTGCTCTGGTCCTTCGCACTGA
ATTTCTGCTCAACATTTTATCAGCCAATTGGCTTTCTCACAGGCTATATAAGCCATTTATCAGAGTTCTC
CCCGGGAGAGTTTCTAACTTCGCTGCAGGTGGCCTTTAATGCTTGGTCCTGCTCTACAAAAGTCCTGATA
GTGTGGGCACTAGTTAAGCGCTTTGACGAGGCTAATAACCTTCTCGACGAGATGGATAGGCGTATCACAG
ACCCCGGAGAGCGTCTTCAGATTCATCGCGCTGTCTCCCTCAGTAACCGTATATTCTTCTTTTTCATGGC
AGTCTACATGGTTTATGCCACTAATACGTTTCTGTCGGCGATCTTCATTGGAAGGCCACCGTACCAAAAT
TACTACCCTTTTCTGGACTGGCGATCTAGCACTCTGCATCTAGCTCTGCAGGCCGGTCTGGAATACTTCG
CCATGGCTGGCGCCTGCTTCCAGGACGTTTGCGTTGATTGCTACCCAGTCAATTTCGTTTTGGTCCTGCG
TGCCCACATGTCGATCTTCGCGGAGCGCCTTCGACGTTTGGGAACTTATCCTTATGAAAGCCAGGAGCAG
AAATATGAACGATTGGTTCAGTGCATACAAGATCACAAAGTAATTTTGCGGTGAGTAAACGGAAATAATG
TACATATAAATATAAATTAGGGTGCACTGTGGAAAATTCACGCACTTTTTTGGGACAAAACTTATTTTCT
GTTGGGCTAGATCGACTTGATTTGTGATCCTGGTCGAAAATATATTTACCCTTAAAATGTGGCAACCTTT
T
